>Addgene plasmid #77528 | CDC42BPG gRNA (BRDN0001144777) | addgene full sequence | sequence record 187936 | Addgene Assembled Sequence
CCCGGGTGCAAAGATGGATAAAGTTTTAAACAGAGAGGAATCTTTGCAGCTAATGGACCTTCTAGGTCTT
GAAAGGAGTGGGAATTGGCTCCGGTGCCCGTCAGTGGGCAGAGCGCACATCGCCCACAGTCCCCGAGAAG
TTGGGGGGAGGGGTCGGCAATTGATCCGGTGCCTAGAGAAGGTGGCGCGGGGTAAACTGGGAAAGTGATG
TCGTGTACTGGCTCCGCCTTTTTCCCGAGGGTGGGGGAGAACCGTATATAAGTGCAGTAGTCGCCGTGAA
CGTTCTTTTTCGCAACGGGTTTGCCGCCAGAACACAGGTAAGTGCCGTGTGTGGTTCCCGCGGGCCTGGC
CTCTTTACGGGTTATGGCCCTTGCGTGCCTTGAATTACTTCCACCTGGCTGCAGTACGTGATTCTTGATC
CCGAGCTTCGGGTTGGAAGTGGGTGGGAGAGTTCGAGGCCTTGCGCTTAAGGAGCCCCTTCGCCTCGTGC
TTGAGTTGAGGCCTGGCCTGGGCGCTGGGGCCGCCGCGTGCGAATCTGGTGGCACCTTCGCGCCTGTCTC
GCTGCTTTCGATAAGTCTCTAGCCATTTAAAATTTTTGATGACCTGCTGCGACGCTTTTTTTCTGGCAAG
ATAGTCTTGTAAATGCGGGCCAAGATCTGCACACTGGTATTTCGGTTTTTGGGGCCGCGGGCGGCGACGG
GGCCCGTGCGTCCCAGCGCACATGTTCGGCGAGGCGGGGCCTGCGAGCGCGGCCACCGAGAATCGGACGG
GGGTAGTCTCAAGCTGGCCGGCCTGCTCTGGTGCCTGGCCTCGCGCCGCCGTGTATCGCCCCGCCCTGGG
CGGCAAGGCTGGCCCGGTCGGCACCAGTTGCGTGAGCGGAAAGATGGCCGCTTCCCGGCCCTGCTGCAGG
GAGCTCAAAATGGAGGACGCGGCGCTCGGGAGAGCGGGCGGGTGAGTCACCCACACAAAGGAAAAGGGCC
TTTCCGTCCTCAGCCGTCGCTTCATGTGACTCCACGGAGTACCGGGCGCCGTCCAGGCACCTCGATTAGT
TCTCGAGCTTTTGGAGTACGTCGTCTTTAGGTTGGGGGGAGGGGTTTTATGCGATGGAGTTTCCCCACAC
TGAGTGGGTGGAGACTGAAGTTAGGCCAGCTTGGCACTTGATGTAATTCTCCTTGGAATTTGCCCTTTTT
GAGTTTGGATCTTGGTTCATTCTCAAGCCTCAGACAGTGGTTCAAAGTTTTTTTCTTCCATTTCAGGTGT
CGTGACGTACGGCCACCATGACCGAGTACAAGCCCACGGTGCGCCTCGCCACCCGCGACGACGTCCCCAG
GGCCGTACGCACCCTCGCCGCCGCGTTCGCCGACTACCCCGCCACGCGCCACACCGTCGATCCGGACCGC
CACATCGAGCGGGTCACCGAGCTGCAAGAACTCTTCCTCACGCGCGTCGGGCTCGACATCGGCAAGGTGT
GGGTCGCGGACGACGGCGCCGCCGTGGCGGTCTGGACCACGCCGGAGAGCGTCGAAGCGGGGGCGGTGTT
CGCCGAGATCGGCCCGCGCATGGCCGAGTTGAGCGGTTCCCGGCTGGCCGCGCAGCAACAGATGGAAGGC
CTCCTGGCGCCGCACCGGCCCAAGGAGCCCGCGTGGTTCCTGGCCACCGTCGGAGTCTCGCCCGACCACC
AGGGCAAGGGTCTGGGCAGCGCCGTCGTGCTCCCCGGAGTGGAGGCGGCCGAGCGCGCCGGGGTGCCCGC
CTTCCTGGAGACCTCCGCGCCCCGCAACCTCCCCTTCTACGAGCGGCTCGGCTTCACCGTCACCGCCGAC
GTCGAGGTGCCCGAAGGACCGCGCACCTGGTGCATGACCCGCAAGCCCGGTGCCTGAACGCGTTAAGTCG
ACAATCAACCTCTGGATTACAAAATTTGTGAAAGATTGACTGGTATTCTTAACTATGTTGCTCCTTTTAC
GCTATGTGGATACGCTGCTTTAATGCCTTTGTATCATGCTATTGCTTCCCGTATGGCTTTCATTTTCTCC
TCCTTGTATAAATCCTGGTTGCTGTCTCTTTATGAGGAGTTGTGGCCCGTTGTCAGGCAACGTGGCGTGG
TGTGCACTGTGTTTGCTGACGCAACCCCCACTGGTTGGGGCATTGCCACCACCTGTCAGCTCCTTTCCGG
GACTTTCGCTTTCCCCCTCCCTATTGCCACGGCGGAACTCATCGCCGCCTGCCTTGCCCGCTGCTGGACA
GGGGCTCGGCTGTTGGGCACTGACAATTCCGTGGTGTTGTCGGGGAAATCATCGTCCTTTCCTTGGCTGC
TCGCCTGTGTTGCCACCTGGATTCTGCGCGGGACGTCCTTCTGCTACGTCCCTTCGGCCCTCAATCCAGC
GGACCTTCCTTCCCGCGGCCTGCTGCCGGCTCTGCGGCCTCTTCCGCGTCTTCGCCTTCGCCCTCAGACG
AGTCGGATCTCCCTTTGGGCCGCCTCCCCGCGTCGACTTTAAGACCAATGACTTACAAGGCAGCTGTAGA
TCTTAGCCACTTTTTAAAAGAAAAGGGGGGACTGGAAGGGCTAATTCACTCCCAACGAAGACAAGATCTG
CTTTTTGCTTGTACTGGGTCTCTCTGGTTAGACCAGATCTGAGCCTGGGAGCTCTCTGGCTAACTAGGGA
ACCCACTGCTTAAGCCTCAATAAAGCTTGCCTTGAGTGCTTCAAGTAGTGTGTGCCCGTCTGTTGTGTGA
CTCTGGTAACTAGAGATCCCTCAGACCCTTTTAGTCAGTGTGGAAAATCTCTAGCAGTACGTATAGTAGT
TCATGTCATCTTATTATTCAGTATTTATAACTTGCAAAGAAATGAATATCAGAGAGTGAGAGGAACTTGT
TTATTGCAGCTTATAATGGTTACAAATAAAGCAATAGCATCACAAATTTCACAAATAAAGCATTTTTTTC
ACTGCATTCTAGTTGTGGTTTGTCCAAACTCATCAATGTATCTTATCATGTCTGGCTCTAGCTATCCCGC
CCCTAACTCCGCCCATCCCGCCCCTAACTCCGCCCAGTTCCGCCCATTCTCCGCCCCATGGCTGACTAAT
TTTTTTTATTTATGCAGAGGCCGAGGCCGCCTCGGCCTCTGAGCTATTCCAGAAGTAGTGAGGAGGCTTT
TTTGGAGGCCTAGGGACGTACCCAATTCGCCCTATAGTGAGTCGTATTACGCGCGCTCACTGGCCGTCGT
TTTACAACGTCGTGACTGGGAAAACCCTGGCGTTACCCAACTTAATCGCCTTGCAGCACATCCCCCTTTC
GCCAGCTGGCGTAATAGCGAAGAGGCCCGCACCGATCGCCCTTCCCAACAGTTGCGCAGCCTGAATGGCG
AATGGG
[124 nt withheld, positions 3367-3490]
C
[91 nt withheld, positions 3492-3582]
A
[49 nt withheld, positions 3584-3632]
CCTTTGACGTTGGAGTCCACGTTCTTT
[37 nt withheld, positions 3660-3696]
ACCCTATCTCGGTCTATTCTTTTGATTTATAAGGGATTTTGCCGATTTCGGCCTATTGGTTAAAAAATGA
GCTGATTTAACAAAAATTTAACGCGAATTTTAACAAAATATTAACGCTTACAATTTAGGTGGCACTTTTC
GGGGAAATGTGCGCGGAACCCCTATTTGTTTATTTTTCTAAATACATTCAAATATGTATCCGCTCATGAG
ACAATAACCCTGATAAATGCTTCAATAATATTGAAAAAGGAAGAGTATGAGTATTCAACATTTCCGTGTC
GCCCTTATTCCCTTTTTTGCGGCATTTTGCCTTCCTGTTTTTGCTCACCCAGAAACGCTGGTGAAAGTAA
AAGATGCTGAAGATCAGTTGGGTGCACGAGTGGGTTACATCGAACTGGATCTCAACAGCGGTAAGATCCT
TGAGAGTTTTCGCCCCGAAGAACGTTTTCCAATGATGAGCACTTTTAAAGTTCTGCTATGTGGCGCGGTA
TTATCCCGTATTGACGCCGGGCAAGAGCAACTCGGTCGCCGCATACACTATTCTCAGAATGACTTGGTTG
AGTACTCACCAGTCACAGAAAAGCATCTTACGGATGGCATGACAGTAAGAGAATTATGCAGTGCTGCCAT
AACCATGAGTGATAACACTGCGGCCAACTTACTTCTGACAACGATCGGAGGACCGAAGGAGCTAACCGCT
TTTTTGCACAACATGGGGGATCATGTAACTCGCCTTGATCGTTGGGAACCGGAGCTGAATGAAGCCATAC
CAAACGACGAGCGTGACACCACGATGCCTGTAGCAATGGCAACAACGTTGCGCAAACTATTAACTGGCGA
ACTACTTACTCTAGCTTCCCGGCAACAATTAATAGACTGGATGGAGGCGGATAAAGTTGCAGGACCACTT
CTGCGCTCGGCCCTTCCGGCTGGCTGGTTTATTGCTGATAAATCTGGAGCCGGTGAGCGTGGGTCTCGCG
GTATCATTGCAGCACTGGGGCCAGATGGTAAGCCCTCCCGTATCGTAGTTATCTACACGACGGGGAGTCA
GGCAACTATGGATGAACGAAATAGACAGATCGCTGAGATAGGTGCCTCACTGATTAAGCATTGGTAACTG
TCAGACCAAGTTTACTCATATATACTTTAGATTGATTTAAAACTTCATTTTTAATTTAAAAGGATCTAGG
TGAAGATCCTTTTTGATAATCTCATGACCAAAATCCCTTAACGTGAGTTTTCGTTCCACTGAGCGTCAGA
CCCCGTAGAAAAGATCAAAGGATCTTCTTGAGATCCTTTTTTTCTGCGCGTAATCTGCTGCTTGCAAACA
AAAAAACCACCGCTACCAGCGGTGGTTTGTTTGCCGGATCAAGAGCTACCAACTCTTTTTCCGAAGGTAA
CTGGCTTCAGCAGAGCGCAGATACCAAATACTGTTCTTCTAGTGTAGCCGTAGTTAGGCCACCACTTCAA
GAACTCTGTAGCACCGCCTACATACCTCGCTCTGCTAATCCTGTTACCAGTGGCTGCTGCCAGTGGCGAT
AAGTCGTGTCTTACCGGGTTGGACTCAAGACGATAGTTACCGGATAAGGCGCAGCGGTCGGGCTGAACGG
GGGGTTCGTGCACACAGCCCAGCTTGGAGCGAACGACCTACACCGAACTGAGATACCTACAGCGTGAGCT
ATGAGAAAGCGCCACGCTTCCCGAAGGGAGAAAGGCGGACAGGTATCCGGTAAGCGGCAGGGTCGGAACA
GGAGAGCGCACGAGGGAGCTTCCAGGGGGAAACGCCTGGTATCTTTATAGTCCTGTCGGGTTTCGCCACC
TCTGACTTGAGCGTCGATTTTTGTGATGCTCGTCAGGGGGGCGGAGCCTATGGAAAAACGCCAGCAACGC
GGCCTTTTTACGGTTCCTGGCCTTTTGCTGGCCTTTTGCTCACATGTTCTTTCCTGCGTTATCCCCTGAT
TCTGTGGATAACCGTATTACCGCCTTTGAGTGAGCTGATACCGCTCGCCGCAGCCGAACGACCGAGCGCA
GCGAGTCAGTGAGCGAGGAAGCGGAAGAGCGCCCAATACGCAAACCGCCTCTCCCCGCGCGTTGGCCGAT
TCATTAATGCAGCTGGCACGACAGGTTTCCCGACTGGAAAGCGGGCAGTGAGCGCAACGCAATTAATGTG
AGTTAGCTCACTCATTAGGCACCCCAGGCTTTACACTTTATGCTTCCGGCTCGTATGTTGTGTGGAATTG
TGAGCGGATAACAATTTCACACAGGAAACAGCTATGACCATGATTACGCCAAGCGCGCAATTAACCCTCA
CTAAAGGGAACAAAAGCTGGAGCTGCAAGCTTAATGTAGTCTTATGCAATACTCTTGTAGTCTTGCAACA
TGGTAACGATGAGTTAGCAACATGCCTTACAAGGAGAGAAAAAGCACCGTGCATGCCGATTGGTGGAAGT
AAGGTGGTACGATCGTGCCTTATTAGGAAGGCAACAGACGGGTCTGACATGGATTGGACGAACCACTGAA
TTGCCGCATTGCAGAGATATTGTATTTAAGTGCCTAGCTCGATACATAAACGGGTCTCTCTGGTTAGACC
AGATCTGAGCCTGGGAGCTCTCTGGCTAACTAGGGAACCCACTGCTTAAGCCTCAATAAAGCTTGCCTTG
AGTGCTTCAAGTAGTGTGTGCCCGTCTGTTGTGTGACTCTGGTAACTAGAGATCCCTCAGACCCTTTTAG
TCAGTGTGGAAAATCTCTAGCAGTGGCGCCCGAACAGGGACTTGAAAGCGAAAGGGAAACCAGAGGAGCT
CTCTCGACGCAGGACTCGGCTTGCTGAAGCGCGCACGGCAAGAGGCGAGGGGCGGCGACTGGTGAGTACG
CCAAAAATTTTGACTAGCGGAGGCTAGAAGGAGAGAGATGGGTGCGAGAGCGTCAGTATTAAGCGGGGGA
GAATTAGATCGCGATGGGAAAAAATTCGGTTAAGGCCAGGGGGAAAGAAAAAATATAAATTAAAACATAT
AGTATGGGCAAGCAGGGAGCTAGAACGATTCGCAGTTAATCCTGGCCTGTTAGAAACATCAGAAGGCTGT
AGACAAATACTGGGACAGCTACAACCATCCCTTCAGACAGGATCAGAAGAACTTAGATCATTATATAATA
CAGTAGCAACCCTCTATTGTGTGCATCAAAGGATAGAGATAAAAGACACCAAGGAAGCTTTAGACAAGAT
AGAGGAAGAGCAAAACAAAAGTAAGACCACCGCACAGCAAGCGGCCGCTGATCTTCAGACCTGGAGGAGG
AGATATGAGGGACAATTGGAGAAGTGAATTATATAAATATAAAGTAGTAAAAATTGAACCATTAGGAGTA
GCACCCACCAAGGCAAAGAGAAGAGTGGTGCAGAGAGAAAAAAGAGCAGTGGGAATAGGAGCTTTGTTCC
TTGGGTTCTTGGGAGCAGCAGGAAGCACTATGGGCGCAGCGTCAATGACGCTGACGGTACAGGCCAGACA
ATTATTGTCTGGTATAGTGCAGCAGCAGAACAATTTGCTGAGGGCTATTGAGGCGCAACAGCATCTGTTG
CAACTCACAGTCTGGGGCATCAAGCAGCTCCAGGCAAGAATCCTGGCTGTGGAAAGATACCTAAAGGATC
AACAGCTCCTGGGGATTTGGGGTTGCTCTGGAAAACTCATTTGCACCACTGCTGTGCCTTGGAATGCTAG
TTGGAGTAATAAATCTCTGGAACAGATTTGGAATCACACGACCTGGATGGAGTGGGACAGAGAAATTAAC
AATTACACAAGCTTAATACACTCCTTAATTGAAGAATCGCAAAACCAGCAAGAAAAGAATGAACAAGAAT
TATTGGAATTAGATAAATGGGCAAGTTTGTGGAATTGGTTTAACATAACAAATTGGCTGTGGTATATAAA
ATTATTCATAATGATAGTAGGAGGCTTGGTAGGTTTAAGAATAGTTTTTGCTGTACTTTCTATAGTGAAT
AGAGTTAGGCAGGGATATTCACCATTATCGTTTCAGACCCACCTCCCAACCCCGAGGGGACCCAGAGAGG
GCCTATTTCCCATGATTCCTTCATATTTGCATATACGATACAAGGCTGTTAGAGAGATAATTAGAATTAA
TTTGACTGTAAACACAAAGATATTAGTACAAAATACGTGACGTAGAAAGTAATAATTTCTTGGGTAGTTT
GCAGTTTTAAAATTATGTTTTAAAATGGACTATCATATGCTTACCGTAACTTGAAAGTATTTCGATTTCT
TGGCTTTATATATCTTGTGGAAAGGACGAAACACCGCCGCAGCTCAGGAATATAGGGTTTTAGAGCTAGA
AATAGCAAGTTAAAATAAGGCTAGTCCGTTATCAACTTGAAAAAGTGGCACCGAGTCGGTGCTTTTTTAA
GCTTGGCGTAACTAGATCTTGAGACAAATGGCAGTATTCATCCACAATTTTAAAAGAAAAGGGGGGATTG
GGGGGTACAGTGCAGGGGAAAGAATAGTAGACATAATAGCAACAGACATACAAACTAAAGAATTACAAAA
ACAAATTACAAAAATTCAAAATTTTCGGGTTTATTACAGGGACAGCAGAGATCCACTTTGGCGCCGGCTC
GAGGGGG
Features (pLannotate 1.2.2; 29 found; start..end, strand, type, name):
     14..80      +  CDS            small t antigen (fragment): SV40 (simian virus 40) small t antigen
    106..317     +  promoter       EF-1α core promoter: core promoter for human elongation factor EF-1α
    318..1256    +  intron         EF-1α intron A: intron upstream of the start codon of human EF-1α
   1278..1877    +  CDS            PuroR (fragment): puromycin N-acetyltransferase; pac from Streptomyces; confers resistance to puromycin
   1893..2481    +  misc_feature   WPRE: woodchuck hepatitis virus posttranscriptional regulatory element
   2532..2551    +  misc_feature   cPPT/CTS (fragment): central polypurine tract and central termination sequence of HIV-1
   2553..2786    +  LTR            3' LTR (ΔU3): self-inactivating 3' long terminal repeat (LTR) from HIV-1
   2864..2985    +  polyA_signal   SV40 poly(A) signal: SV40 polyadenylation signal
   3025..3160    +  rep_origin     SV40 ori: SV40 origin of replication
   3181..3199    -  promoter       T7 promoter: promoter for bacteriophage T7 RNA polymerase
   3207..3362    +  CDS            lacZα (fragment): LacZα fragment of β-galactosidase; lacZ fragment
   3367..3795    +  rep_origin     f1 ori (sequence partly withheld): f1 bacteriophage origin of replication; arrow indicates direction of (+) strand synthesis
   3848..3952    +  promoter       AmpR promoter: bla
   3953..4813    +  CDS            AmpR: β-lactamase; bla; confers resistance to ampicillin, carbenicillin, and related antibiotics
   4984..5572    +  rep_origin     ori: high-copy-number ColE1/pMB1/pBR322/pUC origin of replication
   5755..5847    +  CDS            lacI (fragment): lac repressor; lacI; The lac repressor binds to the lac operator to inhibit transcription in E. coli. This inhibition can be relieved by adding lactose or isopropyl-β-D-thiogalactopyranoside (IPTG).
   5860..5881    +  protein_bind   CAP binding site: CAP binding activates transcription in the presence of cAMP. E. coli catabolite activator protein
   5896..5926    +  promoter       lac promoter: promoter for the E. coli lac operon
   5934..5950    +  protein_bind   lac operator: The lac repressor binds to the lac operator to inhibit transcription in E. coli. This inhibition can be relieved by adding lactose or isopropyl-β-D-thiogalactopyranoside (IPTG). lac repressor encoded by lacI
   5995..6013    +  promoter       T3 promoter: promoter for bacteriophage T3 RNA polymerase
   6041..6267    +  promoter       RSV promoter: Rous sarcoma virus enhancer/promoter
   6268..6448    +  LTR            5' LTR (truncated): truncated 5' long terminal repeat (LTR) from HIV-1
   6495..6620    +  misc_feature   HIV-1 Ψ: packaging signal of human immunodeficiency virus type 1
   6604..6967    +  CDS            HIV-1 gag (fragment): gag protein from human immunodeficiency virus 1; gag
   7113..7346    +  misc_feature   RRE: The Rev response element (RRE) of HIV-1 allows for Rev-dependent mRNA export from the nucleus to the cytoplasm.
   7723..7749    +  CDS            Rev (fragment): human immunodeficiency virus 1 (HIV-1) Rev protein; rev; enhances nuclear export of unspliced and incompletely spliced viral mRNAs
   7753..7993    +  promoter       U6 promoter: RNA polymerase III promoter for human U6 snRNA
   8023..8098    +  misc_RNA       gRNA scaffold: guide RNA scaffold for the Streptococcus pyogenes CRISPR/Cas9 system
   8154..8271    +  misc_feature   cPPT/CTS: central polypurine tract and central termination sequence of HIV-1
