[The description below was written by a language model from this plasmid's Addgene catalogue record and pLannotate feature annotations shown in this document.]
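Description:
CDC42BPG gRNA (BRDN0001144777) is a third-generation lentiviral guide RNA plasmid built on the lentiGuide-Puro backbone. It delivers a single CRISPR guide against human CDC42BPG (also known as MRCKgamma or DMPK2), designed against the NM_017525.2 reference transcript. In bacteria it is maintained at high copy from a ColE1/pUC-type origin with ampicillin selection through the β-lactamase gene. An f1 origin, an SV40 origin and remnants of lac and T7/T3 promoter elements are carried over from the parental vector.

The viral genome is transcribed from an RSV promoter fused to a truncated HIV-1 5' LTR, which makes packaging Tat-independent. It contains the Ψ packaging signal with a partial gag sequence, the Rev response element for nuclear export of the full-length RNA, and a cPPT/CTS. It ends in a ΔU3 self-inactivating 3' LTR followed by an SV40 polyadenylation signal. Two expression units sit within this frame. A human U6 RNA polymerase III promoter drives the targeting spacer joined to the Streptococcus pyogenes Cas9 guide scaffold. An EF-1α core promoter with its intron A drives puromycin N-acetyltransferase, so transduced mammalian cells can be selected with puromycin. A WPRE downstream of this marker enhances transcript expression.

The plasmid does not encode Cas9, so it must be used in cells that already express Cas9 or together with a separate Cas9 lentiviral vector. It is one clone from a human kinome guide collection produced alongside work on optimised sgRNA design. Its typical use is knockout or loss-of-function study of the CDC42BPG kinase.
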