Addgene plasmid #77528: CDC42BPG gRNA (BRDN0001144777)
Purpose: 3rd generation lentiviral gRNA plasmid targeting human CDC42BPG
Depositing lab: John Doench & David Root. Depositing organization: Broad Institute. Publication: Optimized sgRNA design to maximize activity and minimize off-target effects of CRISPR-Cas9. Doench JG, Fusi N, Sullender M, Hegde M, Vaimberg EW, Donovan KF, Smith I, Tothova Z, Wilen C, Orchard R, Virgin HW, Listgarten J, Root DE. Nat Biotechnol. 2016 Jan 18. doi: 10.1038/nbt.3437. PubMed 26780180.
Backbone
  Vector backbone: lentiGuide-Puro
  Backbone manufacturer: Zhang Lab (Addgene plasmid # 52963)
  Vector type: Mammalian Expression, Lentiviral, CRISPR
  Selectable markers: Puromycin
Growth in bacteria
  Bacterial resistance: Ampicillin, 100 μg/mL
  Growth temperature: 37°C
  Growth strain: DH5alpha
  Copy number: High Copy
Gene/Insert
  Gene/Insert name: CDC42BPG (alt names: CDC42BPG; NM_017525.2)
  gRNA/shRNA sequence: CCGCAGCTCAGGAATATAGG
  Species: H. sapiens (human)
  Entrez Gene: CDC42BPG (a.k.a. DMPK2, HSMDPKIN, KAPPA-200, MRCKgamma)
  Promoter: hU6
  Cloning method: Unknown
  Sequencing primers: 5′ U6-F; 3′ pS2-R
Terms and licenses: Academic/Nonprofit Terms; Industry Terms: Not Available to Industry
Depositor comments: The gRNA was designed to target the following Genbank reference sequence(s): NM_017525.2. Note that this plasmid does NOT contain Cas9. It should be used in conjunction with lentiCas9-Blast (Addgene #52962) or otherwise with cell lines already expressing Cas9. Browse the full kinome gRNA library at http://www.addgene.org/pooled-library/broadgpp-human-kinome/ or visit http://www.broadinstitute.org/rnai/public/ for detailed protocols and information.
How to cite: CDC42BPG gRNA (BRDN0001144777) was a gift from John Doench & David Root (Addgene plasmid # 77528 ; http://n2t.net/addgene:77528 ; RRID:Addgene_77528)
