>Addgene plasmid #77528 | CDC42BPG gRNA (BRDN0001144777) | depositor partial sequence | sequence record 144988 | Target Sequence
CCGCAGCTCAGGAATATAGG
