>Addgene plasmid #77528 | CDC42BPG gRNA (BRDN0001144777) | addgene partial sequence | sequence record 187935 | hU6-F
CGTAGAAAGTAATAATTTCTTGGGTAGTTTGCAGTTTTAAAATTATGTTTTAAAATGGACTATCATATGC
TTACCGTAACTTGAAAGTATTTCGATTTCTTGGCTTTATATATCTTGTGGAAAGGACGAAACACCGCCGC
AGCTCAGGAATATAGGGTTTTAGAGCTAGAAATAGCAAGTTAAAATAAGGCTAGTCCGTTATCAACTTGA
AAAAGTGGCACCGAGTCGGTGCTTTTTTAAGCTTGGCGTAACTAGATCTTGAGACAAATGGCAGTATTCA
TCCACAATTTTAAAAGAAAAGGGGGGATTGGGGGGTACAGTGCAGGGGAAAGAATAGTAGACATAATAGC
AACAGACATACAAACTAAAGAATTACAAAAACAAATTACAAAAATTCAAAATTTTCGGGTTTATTACAGG
GACAGCAGAGATCCACTTTGGCGCCGGCTCGAGGGGGCCCGGGTGCAAAGATGGATAAAGTTTTAAACAG
AGAGGAATCTTTGCAGCTAATGGACCTTCTAGGTCTTGAAAGGAGTGGGAATTGGCTCCGGTGCCCGTCA
GTGGGCAGAG
